>Addgene plasmid #178345 | pN3-mTagBFP-pHluorin-CAAX | addgene full sequence | sequence record 354972 | Addgene NGS Result
CACATGTTCTTTCCTGCGTTATCCCCTGATTCTGTGGATAACCGTATTACCGCCATGCATTAGTTATTAA
TAGTAATCAATTACGGGGTCATTAGTTCATAGCCCATATATGGAGTTCCGCGTTACATAACTTACGGTAA
ATGGCCCGCCTGGCTGACCGCCCAACGACCCCCGCCCATTGACGTCAATAATGACGTATGTTCCCATAGT
AACGCCAATAGGGACTTTCCATTGACGTCAATGGGTGGAGTATTTACGGTAAACTGCCCACTTGGCAGTA
CATCAAGTGTATCATATGCCAAGTACGCCCCCTATTGACGTCAATGACGGTAAATGGCCCGCCTGGCATT
ATGCCCAGTACATGACCTTATGGGACTTTCCTACTTGGCAGTACATCTACGTATTAGTCATCGCTATTAC
CATGGTGATGCGGTTTTGGCAGTACATCAATGGGCGTGGATAGCGGTTTGACTCACGGGGATTTCCAAGT
CTCCACCCCATTGACGTCAATGGGAGTTTGTTTTGGCACCAAAATCAACGGGACTTTCCAAAATGTCGTA
ACAACTCCGCCCCATTGACGCAAATGGGCGGTAGGCGTGTACGGTGGGAGGTCTATATAAGCAGAGCTGG
TTTAGTGAACCGTCAGATCCGCTAGCGCTACCGGACTCAGATCTCGAGCTCAAGCTTCGAATTCTGCAGT
CGACGGTACCGCGGGCCCGGGATCCATCGCCACCATGGTGAGCAAGGGCGAGGAGAGCGAGGAACTCATC
AAAGAAAACATGCATATGAAACTGTACATGGAGGGAACCGTGGATAATCACCACTTCAAGTGTACTAGTG
AGGGCGAGGGCAAACCTTACGAGGGAACCCAGACCATGAGAATCAAAGTCGTGGAGGGCGGACCTCTGCC
TTTTGCTTTCGACATTCTGGCCACATCCTTTCTCTACGGCTCCAAAACCTTCATCAACCACACACAGGGC
ATCCCCGATTTTTTCAAACAGAGCTTTCCTGAGGGATTCACCTGGGAGCGAGTGACAACATACGAGGACG
GAGGAGTGCTCACCGCTACACAGGACACATCACTCCAGGATGGATGTCTCATCTACAACGTGAAAATCCG
AGGCGTGAACTTCACTTCCAATGGCCCCGTCATGCAGAAAAAAACCCTGGGCTGGGAGGCTTTTACTGAA
ACACTCTACCCTGCCGATGGCGGGCTCGAGGGGCGAAATGACATGGCTCTCAAACTGGTCGGCGGATCAC
ATCTCATTGCCAATATCAAAACCACCTACCGGTCTAAAAAACCTGCCAAAAACCTCAAAATGCCCGGCGT
CTACTACGTCGATTACCGGCTGGAACGGATCAAAGAGGCCAACAACGAAACCTACGTGGAACAGCACGAA
GTCGCCGTGGCTCGGTACTGTGACCTCCCCTCTAAACTCGGGCACAAACTGAACGGCATGGACGAGCTGT
ACAAGGGCGGCAGCGGCGGCGTGAGTAAAGGAGAAGAACTTTTCACTGGAGTTGTCCCAATTCTTGTTGA
ATTAGATGGTGATGTTAATGGGCACAAATTTTCTGTCAGTGGAGAGGGTGAAGGTGATGCAACATACGGA
AAACTTACCCTTAAATTTATTTGCACTACTGGAAAACTACCTGTTCCTTGGCCAACACTTGTCACTACTT
TAACTTATGGTGTTCAATGCTTTTCAAGATACCCAGATCATATGAAACGGCATGACTTTTTCAAGAGTGC
CATGCCCGAAGGTTATGTACAGGAAAGAACTATATTTTTCAAAGATGACGGGAACTACAAGACACGTGCT
GAAGTCAAGTTTGAAGGTGATACCCTTGTTAATAGAATCGAGTTAAAAGGTATTGATTTTAAAGAAGATG
GAAACATTCTTGGACACAAATTGGAATACAACTATAACGATCACCAGGTGTACATCATGGCAGACAAACA
AAAGAATGGAATCAAAGCTAACTTCAAAATTAGACACAACATTGAAGATGGAGGCGTTCAACTAGCAGAC
CATTATCAACAAAATACTCCAATTGGCGATGGGCCCGTCCTTTTACCAGACAACCATTACCTGTTTACAA
CTTCTACTCTTTCGAAAGATCCCAACGAAAAGAGAGACCACATGGTCCTTCTTGAGTTTGTAACAGCTGC
TGGGATTACACATGGCATGGATGAACTATACAAAGATGGTAAAAAGAAGAAAAAGAAGTCAAAGACAAAG
TGTGTAATTATGTAAAGCGGCCGCGACTCTAGATCATAATCAGCCATACCACATTTGTAGAGGTTTTACT
TGCTTTAAAAAACCTCCCACACCTCCCCCTGAACCTGAAACATAAAATGAATGCAATTGTTGTTGTTAAC
TTGTTTATTGCAGCTTATAATGGTTACAAATAAAGCAATAGCATCACAAATTTCACAAATAAAGCATTTT
TTTCACTGCATTCTAGTTGTGGTTTGTCCAAACTCATCAATGTATCTTAAGGCGTAAATTGTAAGCGTTA
ATATTTTGTTAAAATTCGCGTTAAATTTTTGTTAAATCAGCTCATTTTTTAACCAATAGGCCGAAATCGG
CAAAATCCCTTATAAATCAAAAGAATAGACCGAGATAGGGT
[37 nt withheld, positions 2632-2668]
AAAGAACGTGGACTCCAACGTCAAAGG
[49 nt withheld, positions 2696-2744]
T
[91 nt withheld, positions 2746-2836]
G
[124 nt withheld, positions 2838-2961]
CAGGTGGCACTTTTCGGGGAAATGTGCGCGGAACCCCTATTTGTTTATTTTTCTAAATACATTCAAATAT
GTATCCGCTCATGAGACAATAACCCTGATAAATGCTTCAATAATATTGAAAAAGGAAGAGTCCTGAGGCG
GAAAGAACCAGCTGTGGAATGTGTGTCAGTTAGGGTGTGGAAAGTCCCCAGGCTCCCCAGCAGGCAGAAG
TATGCAAAGCATGCATCTCAATTAGTCAGCAACCAGGTGTGGAAAGTCCCCAGGCTCCCCAGCAGGCAGA
AGTATGCAAAGCATGCATCTCAATTAGTCAGCAACCATAGTCCCGCCCCTAACTCCGCCCATCCCGCCCC
TAACTCCGCCCAGTTCCGCCCATTCTCCGCCCCATGGCTGACTAATTTTTTTTATTTATGCAGAGGCCGA
GGCCGCCTCGGCCTCTGAGCTATTCCAGAAGTAGTGAGGAGGCTTTTTTGGAGGCCTAGGCTTTTGCAAA
GATCGATCAAGAGACAGGATGAGGATCGTTTCGCATGATTGAACAAGATGGATTGCACGCAGGTTCTCCG
GCCGCTTGGGTGGAGAGGCTATTCGGCTATGACTGGGCACAACAGACAATCGGCTGCTCTGATGCCGCCG
TGTTCCGGCTGTCAGCGCAGGGGCGCCCGGTTCTTTTTGTCAAGACCGACCTGTCCGGTGCCCTGAATGA
ACTGCAAGACGAGGCAGCGCGGCTATCGTGGCTGGCCACGACGGGCGTTCCTTGCGCAGCTGTGCTCGAC
GTTGTCACTGAAGCGGGAAGGGACTGGCTGCTATTGGGCGAAGTGCCGGGGCAGGATCTCCTGTCATCTC
ACCTTGCTCCTGCCGAGAAAGTATCCATCATGGCTGATGCAATGCGGCGGCTGCATACGCTTGATCCGGC
TACCTGCCCATTCGACCACCAAGCGAAACATCGCATCGAGCGAGCACGTACTCGGATGGAAGCCGGTCTT
GTCGATCAGGATGATCTGGACGAAGAGCATCAGGGGCTCGCGCCAGCCGAACTGTTCGCCAGGCTCAAGG
CGAGCATGCCCGACGGCGAGGATCTCGTCGTGACCCATGGCGATGCCTGCTTGCCGAATATCATGGTGGA
AAATGGCCGCTTTTCTGGATTCATCGACTGTGGCCGGCTGGGTGTGGCGGACCGCTATCAGGACATAGCG
TTGGCTACCCGTGATATTGCTGAAGAGCTTGGCGGCGAATGGGCTGACCGCTTCCTCGTGCTTTACGGTA
TCGCCGCTCCCGATTCGCAGCGCATCGCCTTCTATCGCCTTCTTGACGAGTTCTTCTGAGCGGGACTCTG
GGGTTCGAAATGACCGACCAAGCGACGCCCAACCTGCCATCACGAGATTTCGATTCCACCGCCGCCTTCT
ATGAAAGGTTGGGCTTCGGAATCGTTTTCCGGGACGCCGGCTGGATGATCCTCCAGCGCGGGGATCTCAT
GCTGGAGTTCTTCGCCCACCCTAGGGGGAGGCTAACTGAAACACGGAAGGAGACAATACCGGAAGGAACC
CGCGCTATGACGGCAATAAAAAGACAGAATAAAACGCACGGTGTTGGGTCGTTTGTTCATAAACGCGGGG
TTCGGTCCCAGGGCTGGCACTCTGTCGATACCCCACCGAGACCCCATTGGGGCCAATACGCCCGCGTTTC
TTCCTTTTCCCCACCCCACCCCCCAAGTTCGGGTGAAGGCCCAGGGCTCGCAGCCAACGTCGGGGCGGCA
GGCCCTGCCATAGCCTCAGGTTACTCATATATACTTTAGATTGATTTAAAACTTCATTTTTAATTTAAAA
GGATCTAGGTGAAGATCCTTTTTGATAATCTCATGACCAAAATCCCTTAACGTGAGTTTTCGTTCCACTG
AGCGTCAGACCCCGTAGAAAAGATCAAAGGATCTTCTTGAGATCCTTTTTTTCTGCGCGTAATCTGCTGC
TTGCAAACAAAAAAACCACCGCTACCAGCGGTGGTTTGTTTGCCGGATCAAGAGCTACCAACTCTTTTTC
CGAAGGTAACTGGCTTCAGCAGAGCGCAGATACCAAATACTGTTCTTCTAGTGTAGCCGTAGTTAGGCCA
CCACTTCAAGAACTCTGTAGCACCGCCTACATACCTCGCTCTGCTAATCCTGTTACCAGTGGCTGCTGCC
AGTGGCGATAAGTCGTGTCTTACCGGGTTGGACTCAAGACGATAGTTACCGGATAAGGCGCAGCGGTCGG
GCTGAACGGGGGGTTCGTGCACACAGCCCAGCTTGGAGCGAACGACCTACACCGAACTGAGATACCTACA
GCGTGAGCTATGAGAAAGCGCCACGCTTCCCGAAGGGAGAAAGGCGGACAGGTATCCGGTAAGCGGCAGG
GTCGGAACAGGAGAGCGCACGAGGGAGCTTCCAGGGGGAAACGCCTGGTATCTTTATAGTCCTGTCGGGT
TTCGCCACCTCTGACTTGAGCGTCGATTTTTGTGATGCTCGTCAGGGGGGCGGAGCCTATGGAAAAACGC
CAGCAACGCGGCCTTTTTACGGTTCCTGGCCTTTTGCTGGCCTTTTGCT
Features (pLannotate 1.2.2; 18 found; start..end, strand, type, name):
      1..53      +  rep_origin     RSF ori (fragment): Plasmids containing the RSF 1030 origin of replication can be propagated in E. coli cells that contain additional plasmids with compatible origins.
    121..424     +  enhancer       CMV enhancer: human cytomegalovirus immediate early enhancer
    425..628     +  promoter       CMV promoter: human cytomegalovirus (CMV) immediate early promoter
    669..725     +  misc_feature   MCS: multiple cloning site
    735..1454    +  CDS            mTagBFP2: mTagBFP2 is a basic (constitutively fluorescent) blue fluorescent protein published in 2011, derived from Entacmaea quadricolor. It is reported to be a very rapidly-maturing monomer with very low acid sensitivity.
   1454..1475    +  CDS            VC155 (fragment): C-terminal fragment of mVenus for use in bimolecular fluorescence complementation (BiFC) (Kodama and Hu, 2010)
   1492..2204    +  CDS            superecliptic pHluorin (fragment): pH-sensitive mutant of green fluorescent protein (Ng et al., 2002) excited strongly by blue light at neutral pH but minimally fluorescent at acidic pH
   2201..2255    +  CDS            K-Ras (fragment): human small GTPase proto-oncoprotein
   2272..2355    +  CDS            large T antigen (fragment): large T antigen from SV40 (simian virus 40)
   2378..2499    +  polyA_signal   SV40 poly(A) signal: SV40 polyadenylation signal
   2533..2961    -  rep_origin     f1 ori (sequence partly withheld): f1 bacteriophage origin of replication; arrow indicates direction of (+) strand synthesis
   2988..3092    +  promoter       AmpR promoter: bla
   3094..3451    +  promoter       SV40 promoter: SV40 enhancer and early promoter
   3486..4280    +  CDS            NeoR/KanR: aminoglycoside phosphotransferase from Tn5; aph(3')-II (or nptII); confers resistance to neomycin, kanamycin, and G418 (Geneticin®)
   4301..4453    +  CDS            ble (fragment): BLE_KLEPN - Experimental evidence at protein level: Swiss-Prot protein existence level 1. Binding protein with a strong affinity to the bleomycin family of antibiotics. Binds to CL990; an antimitotic-antibiotic compound. From Klebsiella pneumoniae.
   4512..4559    +  polyA_signal   HSV TK poly(A) signal: herpes simplex virus thymidine kinase polyadenylation signal (Cole and Stacy, 1985)
   4650..4666    -  polyA_signal   bGH poly(A) signal (fragment): bovine growth hormone polyadenylation signal
   4888..5476    +  rep_origin     ori: high-copy-number ColE1/pMB1/pBR322/pUC origin of replication
