[The description below was written by a language model from this plasmid's Addgene catalogue record and pLannotate feature annotations shown in this document.]
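Description:
pN3-mTagBFP-pHluorin-CAAX is a mammalian expression plasmid of about 5.5 kb built on the pN3 backbone. It is propagated in E. coli at high copy from a ColE1/pUC-type origin and selected with kanamycin. The resistance gene is the Tn5 NeoR/KanR aminoglycoside phosphotransferase. It sits behind tandem bacterial (bla) and SV40 early promoters and ends in an HSV TK polyadenylation signal, so the same cassette can in principle confer G418 resistance in mammalian cells. An f1 origin is also present. Several short annotated fragments (RSF ori, ble, bGH poly(A), SV40 large T antigen, and a small mVenus-like stretch between the two fluorescent proteins) look like partial sequence matches in backbone or linker regions rather than functional parts.

The payload is a single fusion open reading frame driven by the CMV immediate-early enhancer and promoter and terminated by an SV40 poly(A) signal. The record calls the N-terminal blue fluorescent protein mTagBFP, and the annotation matches it to mTagBFP2, which has very low acid sensitivity. It is joined through a short linker to superecliptic pHluorin, a GFP variant that is bright at neutral pH and dim under acidic conditions. A C-terminal fragment of human K-Ras supplies the CAAX motif, which is lipid-modified and anchors the fusion to the inner face of the plasma membrane.

The pH-insensitive blue signal can serve as an internal reference for the pH-dependent green signal, allowing ratiometric reading of pH just beneath the membrane. The plasmid is associated with work on PARIS, an optogenetic method for functionally mapping gap junctions, but the record does not spell out its exact role in that method.
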