Addgene plasmid #178345: pN3-mTagBFP-pHluorin-CAAX
Purpose: Express a pH insensitive blue fluorencent protein mTagBFP fused to the N-terminal of a membrane targeted pH sensitive green fluorescent protein pHluorin-CAAX under CMV promoter
Depositing lab: Yulong Li. Depositing organization: Peking University. Publication: PARIS, an optogenetic method for functionally mapping gap junctions. Wu L, Dong A, Dong L, Wang SQ, Li Y. Elife. 2019 Jan 14;8. pii: 43366. doi: 10.7554/eLife.43366. PubMed 30638447.
Backbone
  Vector backbone: pN3
  Backbone size w/o insert (bp): 3981
  Vector type: Mammalian Expression
Growth in bacteria
  Bacterial resistance: Kanamycin, 50 μg/mL
  Growth temperature: 37°C
  Growth strain: DH5alpha
  Copy number: High Copy
Gene/Insert
  Gene/Insert name: mTagBFP-pHluorin-CAAX
  Species: H. sapiens (human)
  Insert size (bp): 1521
  Promoter: CMV
  Cloning method: Gibson Cloning
  Sequencing primers: 5′ n/a
Terms and licenses: Academic/Nonprofit Terms; Industry Terms: Not Available to Industry
How to cite: pN3-mTagBFP-pHluorin-CAAX was a gift from Yulong Li (Addgene plasmid # 178345 ; http://n2t.net/addgene:178345 ; RRID:Addgene_178345)
